>Addgene plasmid #190126 | pMB3-A | addgene full sequence | sequence record 379804 | Addgene NGS Result
CGTCTCAATCTCTATAGAGACCCAATACGCAAACCGCCTCTCCCCGCGCGTTGGCCGATTCATTAATGCA
GCTGGCACGACAGGTTTCCCGACTGGAAAGCGGGCAGTGAGCGCAACGCAATTAATGTGAGTTAGCTCAC
TCATTAGGCACCCCAGGCTTTACACTTTATGCTTCCGGCTCGTATGTTGTGTGGAATTGTGAGCGGATAA
CAATTTCACACATACTAGAGAAAGAGGAGAAATACTAGATGGCTTCCTCCGAAGACGTTATCAAAGAGTT
CATGCGTTTCAAAGTTCGTATGGAAGGTTCCGTTAACGGTCACGAGTTCGAAATCGAAGGTGAAGGTGAA
GGTCGTCCGTACGAAGGTACCCAGACCGCTAAACTGAAAGTTACCAAAGGTGGTCCGCTGCCGTTCGCTT
GGGACATCCTGTCCCCGCAGTTCCAGTACGGTTCCAAAGCTTACGTTAAACACCCGGCTGACATCCCGGA
CTACCTGAAACTGTCCTTCCCGGAAGGTTTCAAATGGGAACGTGTTATGAACTTCGAAGACGGTGGTGTT
GTTACCGTTACCCAGGACTCCTCCCTGCAAGACGGTGAGTTCATCTACAAAGTTAAACTGCGTGGTACCA
ACTTCCCGTCCGACGGTCCGGTTATGCAGAAAAAAACCATGGGTTGGGAAGCTTCCACCGAACGTATGTA
CCCGGAAGACGGTGCTCTGAAAGGTGAAATCAAAATGCGTCTGAAACTGAAAGACGGTGGTCACTACGAC
GCTGAAGTTAAAACCACCTACATGGCTAAAAAACCGGTTCAGCTGCCGGGTGCTTACAAAACCGACATCA
AACTGGACATCACCTCCCACAACGAAGACTACACCATCGTTGAACAGTACGAACGTGCTGAAGGTCGTCA
CTCCACCGGTGCTTAATAACGCTGATAGTGCTAGTGTAGATCGCTACTAGAGCCAGGCATCAAATAAAAC
GAAAGGCTCAGTCGAAAGACTGGGCCTTTCGTTTTATCTGTTGTTTGTCGGTGAACGCTCTCTACTAGAG
TCACACTGGCTCACCTTCGGGTGGGCCTTTCTGCGTTTATAGGTCTCAGGACTTAGAGAGACGCTGCAGT
TGCAAGACAATATCGACCGCTTGCAGCTTGATAAAGTGATCAAAGAGGGACGAGCAGCTACAGCACTGCT
AAGGGAGATCGGAGAGCCACTGCCGCCACCAGTGAAAGTGAAAACAGGTTGGTTTAGTGCTGATTATTAC
GGCTTTGAGGACATGCTCACACGTTGGGATAATGATCAATCTAGCCTTTCCATTTATCACAGAGAGATAA
AAGAGGAGCAACAGGAACAGCAACGAAAACAACAGCAGATAGAAAGAGAAACTAAACAAAAACAGGAAGA
TGACAAAAAGAAACGGCAGGACTATGAAAGATATTTATCAAAATACGGCTATGTCAAAGATGCTGAGTAT
GACCATATCAGCGACCATGTTGCTTCAGACATTTCCATGTTTACACGTCTTCAGGCGCAGGCATGGGCAA
GTAACGATATGCAAGAGTACATAAGGTGTTCAAAGCAAAAATACGAGCAGATCAGCGACAGAATAGCCTA
TGAGCGTGACTTGAAAAAAATCGGGCAATTGAGCCGTATCCTGGATAAAGACAGACAGGCACTTGCTGAT
ATTTTACCGCAGTTGATGCCTTACTATGAGCAGATGCAACAGGCTGTTAATAAACGGAAAATTTTACTTG
AGAATGAGCGACAGCCATCATTTAAACCACGTTATGACCAAGAACAGCCTAAGCCGAAAAAAGACAATGA
CCTAACTTTTTAATGTGTTACAATAGCATTCAAATGTAACACATTGGAGTGAAAAACATGACAGAAGCGA
CTTTTACCTTTCGGGTAGACCATGACCTAAAGCAAGAATTTTCAAGCCTTGCTAAGACTGTTGATCGGTC
GGGGGCGCAGCTAATCCGTGACTTCATGCGTGACTTTGTTAAGAAGCAACAGGAAGCCGCAGACTATGAC
AAATGGTTCAAGCAGCAGGTACAGATCGGCTTAAATGAAGCCAATGCAGGCAAGTTGATTCCACATGAGG
ACGTAAAGGCAGAGTTTGCCGCTAGACGTGCTGCAACATTGGCGAAACTGGCAGCGAAGAATGAAGATTG
AGTGGACTGAAACAGCTCGCCAAGATCGTAGAAATATCTATGATTATCTTGAAGAACGCAACCCTATAGC
AGCTATTGAAATTGATGATTTAATTGAAGAAAAGACAGATTTACTTGTTGATAATCGACTGATGGGGCGC
ACAGGCAGACAGAAAGATACTAGGGAGTTAGTGATACATCCGCATTATGTGGTTGTATATGACATCACTG
ATATAATACGGATACTCAGAGTGCTACACACATCGCAGGAGTGGTCATGACTTACTCATGTACTTTGGAT
TATTTAGTGTTATAAAATCCTGATTTATAAATTTTTTTTGTTAAAAAAGATAAAAGCCCCTTGCAATTGC
TTGGGGCTTTACCGTAATTTATGGGGTACAGATCTTCGATACTGACATATCGGCAATCGAAAGCATTAAG
GTTTGACGACCGCTAATGATTTCACCACAGGGGCTTAATGTACCTGTCTTAAATTCTAAGGTTTTAACTC
GCTTTGTCAAGCATAGACCCCAAAAATTTAGCCAATGTCTGTAACTCAATCTGTCCATGTGTGGGTGATG
AGGTACAGTGACGCTAGCACACATCGGAAAAACGCTATTACTAGGGGAACTGAACAGAGTAGCGGACGCA
ATGAGTAGTCATTTAATTGGCGGTTATGAGCGTGTTCAGGCGGTGCTATCAATCGTAATCATAACAGTGG
CAGCTTGATACAGTGATGTCATCCCTGATGCGAAAGCGACCGACCGACGGTACATCGAATGGGAATACTT
TAGGGTGATTTTTAAGAATCGCTCTAGGGTGAGTATTTCCCATTCAGCTCTGCTCCCTCCCTCTGGTACT
TTAATCAAAAGCACTACTAAACATATGTTTTTAAATAAAAAATATTGATATAGAGATAATATTAGTAAGA
ATAATTAAACAATTGAATATAGATAAATCATTGTTAAATAAAGATTAATTATTAAAATGAATGTATACTT
ATATATAAATCAATGATTTAAAATATTTGATAAAGAAAACTTTTCAAAAAAAATATAATTGAGATTGTGT
CATTTCGGTCAATTCTTAATATGTTCCACGCAAGTTTTAGCTATGGTGCTAAACAGAAATTTGCTGAAAA
AGAACTTTTCACTGAACTGGTTAAAATGTAAGCAGCCTGAGAGCCGCCAAAAATTTTAAAAACAAACCGC
CTTAATCATCTTCAAAAAATACCTCTAAAACCTCACCATTTGCGTTTTAAGACCCATATTTCATCCTGCC
CTTATGTTCCCATGCTGATAGCTATAAAGTGTCTGTAATCGCTTCCTATGACGTTCTAGGCTGTTGATAA
CTTTTGGAACAACGCAAAATGTTAAAATCCGATCATTTTTTAACCTAGTTATTTTCGTTACAGGGTAACT
TTGGTAGTATTATTTCAATATTTAGTTGTTACAGGATAACAAAATATATGTTACAGGGTAATTAATTTAG
CGTTACAGGATAACTATAGTTACAGGGTAACGTTAAATAGTTATCCTGTAATTTAAAAATAGTTGCAGGA
TAGCATAAATTTTTACAAATAAATTTTATAAAAAGTTATCCTGTAACTAAAAACAATGTTATCCTGTAAC
TATGATATACTATATGGGAGTTAAAGACATGAAAGACCCGAACGATCAGAAAACACAGGACATGCTAAAA
GAGCCGCCAAAAACCAATGCCGAACGACAAAAAGCATATCGTGAAAAACGCAAAAGCCTTGATAGTCAAC
GTTTGGAGGTGTTTATAGATAAGGGTGTGTCGGATATGCTTGCGGACATGGTGGGCGCAGCAGGGGAGAG
CCAAAAAGCCATTTTGACCGCATTGATTGAGAAAGAGTATAAGCGGCTGTATGCAGTGAAAAATAGCAAG
CTAAAAAAGTACATTGATTCAAAAAGTAATGCAGATAAAAAAGAAACCCTCGATTTATGAGGGTTTTTTA
TAACTACTAATGCCTATGAAAATAAGTGCTTATCATTTTCTCTAATGTACCCAATAAAATCGGGGTTTTG
TTCCACAAGTTTCTTGATGTCATTATCATGTTTCTTCAGTAAGTAAGCCCCGATCAGGATCTTGCGTTTT
GCATCGTCTGACCTTGCCTGTTTTTGCTCTCGACCTTTCACCACAGCGTCAGCTAGATCCTTTCTTGCCT
TTTCCTGACGTTCCAATTTTTCCTTTTCTTCATCGAGCATTTGACCCAATTCCATAGCTGTTTTTTTGAC
CATTTTTAATGCCTGTGTCTCAACCTATTTTCCGAAGTATGAACCATCATCAATGTGAAAAGTGTTCTAC
TTCAAAAACTCGACTTACATCAAGATCCGAGCGCAGCGAGCAAAATCAAAAAACAAAGTCAAAGCCTTAT
TGCTCTTGCTTTTGCTTTTAGCCTCGCAGAGTTCCCGAAGGGCGCACTTACGCAAAATTTTTGCTACGCC
AAATTTTGCAAGTACGGTCAGGGAAACCCCGACACCCCAACCGCCCAAAACTTGGGGCGGCTGTTAATAA
ACAGGTGATGAAAATGGCAATTTACCATTGTGAAATGCAGAACATTTCGAGGTCAGATGGTCGCTCAATC
GTGGCATGTGCAGCATACCGAGCAGGCGAAAAATTGTACTGTGATACGTACGGAAAAGAGCAGGACTACA
CCAAAAAAACAGGCATTGAATACACCCAAATTTTTGCCCCAACTGGGGCAAGTCCTGACATGTTAGATCG
TCAAACCCTATGGAATCGGGTAGAGCAATCCGAACTAAAAAAGAACGGTGACATCAAACAGGAGGCAAGA
TTAGCAAAGGAAGTAGAGATAGCATTGCCGCATGAACTGGATAAGACACAGCGTCAGGCAACTTGTTAAC
TGCAGGCTTCCTCGCTCACTGACTCGCTGCGCTCGGTCGTTCGGCTGCGGCGAGCGGTATCAGCTCACTC
AAAGGCGGTAATACGGTTATCCACAGAATCAGGGGATAACGCAGGAAAGAACATGTGAGCAAAAGGCCAG
CAAAAGGCCAGGAACCGTAAAAAGGCCGCGTTGCTGGCGTTTTTCCACAGGCTCCGCCCCCCTGACGAGC
ATCACAAAAATCGACGCTCAAGTCAGAGGTGGCGAAACCCGACAGGACTATAAAGATACCAGGCGTTTCC
CCCTGGAAGCTCCCTCGTGCGCTCTCCTGTTCCGACCCTGCCGCTTACCGGATACCTGTCCGCCTTTCTC
CCTTCGGGAAGCGTGGCGCTTTCTCATAGCTCACGCTGTAGGTATCTCAGTTCGGTGTAGGTCGTTCGCT
CCAAGCTGGGCTGTGTGCACGAACCCCCCGTTCAGCCCGACCGCTGCGCCTTATCCGGTAACTATCGTCT
TGAGTCCAACCCGGTAAGACACGACTTATCGCCACTGGCAGCAGCCACTGGTAACAGGATTAGCAGAGCG
AGGTATGTAGGCGGTGCTACAGAGTTCTTGAAGTGGTGGCCTAACTACGGCTACACTAGAAGAACAGTAT
TTGGTATCTGCGCTCTGCTGAAGCCAGTTACCTTCGGAAAAAGAGTTGGTAGCTCTTGATCCGGCAAACA
AACCACCGCTGGTAGCGGTGGTTTTTTTGTTTGCAAGCAGCAGATTACGCGCAGAAAAAAAGGATCTCAA
GAAGATCCTTTGATCTTTTCTACGGGGTCTGACGCTCAGTGGAACGAAAACTCACGTTAAGGGATTTTGG
TCATGAGATTATCAAAAAGGATCTTCACCTAGATCCTTTTAAATTAAAAATGAAGTTTTAAATCAATCTA
AAGTATATATGAGTAAACTTGGTCTGACAGTTACCAATGCTTAATCAGTGAGGCACCTATCTCAGCGATC
TGTCTATTTCGTTCATCCATAGTTGCCTGACTCCCCGTCGTGTAGATAACTACGATACGGGAGGGCTTAC
CATCTGGCCCCAGTGCTGCAATGATACCGCGAGAGCCACGCTCACCGGCTCCAGATTTATCAGCAATAAA
CCAGCCAGCCGGAAGGGCCGAGCGCAGAAGTGGTCCTGCAACTTTATCCGCCTCCATCCAGTCTATTAAT
TGTTGCCGGGAAGCTAGAGTAAGTAGTTCGCCAGTTAATAGTTTGCGCAACGTTGTTGCCATTGCTACAG
GCATCGTGGTGTCACGCTCGTCGTTTGGTATGGCTTCATTCAGCTCCGGTTCCCAACGATCAAGGCGAGT
TACATGATCCCCCATGTTGTGCAAAAAAGCGGTTAGCTCCTTCGGTCCTCCGATCGTTGTCAGAAGTAAG
TTGGCCGCAGTGTTATCACTCATGGTTATGGCAGCACTGCATAATTCTCTTACTGTCATGCCATCCGTAA
GATGCTTTTCTGTGACTGGTGAGTACTCAACCAAGTCATTCTGAGAATAGTGTATGCGGCGACCGAGTTG
CTCTTGCCCGGCGTCAATACGGGATAATACCGCGCCACATAGCAGAACTTTAAAAGTGCTCATCATTGGA
AAACGTTCTTCGGGGCGAAAACTCTCAAGGATCTTACCGCTGTTGAGATCCAGTTCGATGTAACCCACTC
GTGCACCCAACTGATCTTCAGCATCTTTTACTTTCACCAGCGTTTCTGGGTGAGCAAAAACAGGAAGGCA
AAATGCCGCAAAAAAGGGAATAAGGGCGACACGGAAATGTTGAATACTCATACTCTTCCTTTTTCAATAT
TATTGAAGCATTTATCAGGGTTATTGTCTCATGAGCGGATACATATTTGAATGTATTTAGAAAAATAAAC
AAATAGGGGTTCCGCGCACATTTCCCCGAAAAGTGCCACCTGACGTCTAAGAAACCATTATTATCATGAC
ATTAACCTATAAAAATAGGCGTATCACGAGGCAGAATTTCAGATAAAAAAAATCCTTAGCTTTCGCTAAG
GATGATTTCTGGAATTCGCGGCCGCTTCTAGAA
Features (pLannotate 1.2.2; 12 found; start..end, strand, type, name):
     21..110     +  CDS            lacI (fragment): lac repressor; lacI; The lac repressor binds to the lac operator to inhibit transcription in E. coli. This inhibition can be relieved by adding lactose or isopropyl-β-D-thiogalactopyranoside (IPTG).
    123..144     +  protein_bind   CAP binding site: CAP binding activates transcription in the presence of cAMP. E. coli catabolite activator protein
    159..189     +  promoter       lac promoter: promoter for the E. coli lac operon
    197..213     +  protein_bind   lac operator: The lac repressor binds to the lac operator to inhibit transcription in E. coli. This inhibition can be relieved by adding lactose or isopropyl-β-D-thiogalactopyranoside (IPTG). lac repressor encoded by lacI
    249..923     +  CDS            mRFP1: mRFP1 is a basic (constitutively fluorescent) red fluorescent protein published in 2002, derived from Discosoma sp.. It is reported to be a somewhat slowly-maturing monomer with low acid sensitivity.
    971..1042    +  terminator     rrnB T1 terminator: transcription terminator T1 from the E. coli rrnB gene
   1058..1085    +  terminator     T7Te terminator: phage T7 early transcription terminator
   5222..5810    -  rep_origin     ori: high-copy-number ColE1/pMB1/pBR322/pUC origin of replication
   5981..6841    -  CDS            AmpR: β-lactamase; bla; confers resistance to ampicillin, carbenicillin, and related antibiotics
   6842..6946    -  promoter       AmpR promoter: bla
   7036..7079    -  terminator     bacterial terminator: putative bacterial transcription terminator
   7082..7101    +  misc_feature   BioBrick prefix: BioBrick prefix for parts that start with "ATG"
