[The description below was written by a language model from this plasmid's Addgene catalogue record and pLannotate feature annotations shown in this document.]
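Description:
pMB3-A is an empty Level 2 MoClo (modular Golden Gate cloning) destination plasmid adapted for use in Acinetobacter baumannii. It is classed as a bacterial expression and synthetic biology vector. It derives from the pTU3-A-RFP and pSB1A2 backbones, and a BioBrick prefix remnant in the feature table reflects that lineage. In E. coli it replicates from a high-copy ColE1/pUC-type origin and is selected with ampicillin through the AmpR β-lactamase gene and its own promoter. According to the depositor, replication elements for Acinetobacter species were added at the PstI site, which makes the plasmid a shuttle vector between E. coli and Acinetobacter. The annotated feature table of the 7,103 nt sequence leaves a stretch of roughly 4 kb between the terminators and the ColE1 origin unlabelled. This region may hold the Acinetobacter replication elements, but the record does not identify them.

No gene of interest is present. The cloning position is instead occupied by an mRFP1 cassette driven by the lac promoter, with its CAP binding site, lac operator and a short lacI fragment upstream, and followed by the rrnB T1 and T7Te terminators. mRFP1 is listed as the selectable marker. In MoClo-style vectors such a cassette usually acts as a visual dropout marker: colonies carrying the uncut parent plasmid are red, while successful assembly replaces the cassette and gives non-fluorescent colonies. The Type IIS restriction sites used for assembly are not annotated in the record. As a Level 2 acceptor, the plasmid is intended to receive several transcription units combined into multigene constructs for studying gene expression and regulation in A. baumannii.
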