Addgene plasmid #190126: pMB3-A
Purpose: (Empty Backbone) Level 2 MoClo plasmid for A. baumannii
Depositing lab: Veronica Godoy-Carter. Depositing organization: Northeastern University. Publication: AspFlex: Molecular Tools to Study Gene Expression and Regulation in Acinetobacter baumannii. Brychcy M, Kokodynski A, Lloyd D, Godoy VG. ACS Synth Biol. 2023 Aug 16. doi: 10.1021/acssynbio.3c00167. PubMed 37587063.
Backbone
  Vector backbone: pTU3-A-RFP / pSB1A2
  Backbone manufacturer: Paul Freemont Lab / iGem
  Vector type: Bacterial Expression, Synthetic Biology
  Selectable markers: mRFP1
Growth in bacteria
  Bacterial resistance: Ampicillin, 100 μg/mL
  Growth temperature: 37°C
  Growth strain: DH5alpha
  Copy number: High Copy
Gene/Insert
  Gene/Insert name: None
Terms and licenses: Academic/Nonprofit Terms; Industry Terms: Not Available to Industry
Depositor comments: Added replications elements for Acinetobacter species into the PstI site
How to cite: pMB3-A was a gift from Veronica Godoy-Carter (Addgene plasmid # 190126 ; http://n2t.net/addgene:190126 ; RRID:Addgene_190126)
